>Addgene plasmid #216589 | EEF1A2 - G305S in pENTR | addgene full sequence | sequence record 426888 | Addgene NGS Result
GCCTGGCAGTTCCCTACTCTCGCGTTAACGCTAGCATGGATGTTTTCCCAGTCACGACGTTGTAAAACGA
CGGCCAGTCTTAAGCTCGGGCCCCAAATAATGATTTTATTTTGACTGATAGTGACCTGTTCGTTGCAACA
AATTGATGAGCAATGCTTTTTTATAATGCCAACTTTGTACAAAAAAGCAGGCTCCGGCACCATGGGCAAG
GAGAAGACCCACATCAACATCGTGGTCATCGGCCACGTGGACTCCGGAAAGTCCACCACCACGGGCCACC
TCATCTACAAATGCGGAGGTATTGACAAAAGGACCATTGAGAAGTTCGAGAAGGAGGCGGCTGAGATGGG
GAAGGGATCCTTCAAGTATGCCTGGGTGCTGGACAAGCTGAAGGCGGAGCGTGAGCGCGGCATCACCATC
GACATCTCCCTCTGGAAGTTCGAGACCACCAAGTACTACATCACCATCATCGATGCCCCCGGCCACCGCG
ACTTCATCAAGAACATGATCACGGGTACATCCCAGGCGGACTGCGCAGTGCTGATCGTGGCGGCGGGCGT
GGGCGAGTTCGAGGCGGGCATCTCCAAGAATGGGCAGACGCGGGAGCATGCCCTGCTGGCCTACACGCTG
GGTGTGAAGCAGCTCATCGTGGGCGTGAACAAAATGGACTCCACAGAGCCGGCCTACAGCGAGAAGCGCT
ACGACGAGATCGTCAAGGAAGTCAGCGCCTACATCAAGAAGATCGGCTACAACCCGGCCACCGTGCCCTT
TGTGCCCATCTCCGGCTGGCACGGTGACAACATGCTGGAGCCCTCCCCCAACATGCCGTGGTTCAAGGGC
TGGAAGGTGGAGCGTAAGGAGGGCAACGCAAGCGGCGTGTCCCTGCTGGAGGCCCTGGACACCATCCTGC
CCCCCACGCGCCCCACGGACAAGCCCCTGCGCCTGCCGCTGCAGGACGTGTACAAGATTGGCGGCATTGG
CACGGTGCCCGTGGGCCGGGTGGAGACCGGAATCCTGCGGCCGGGCATGGTGGTGACCTTTGCGCCAGTG
AACATCACCACTGAGGTGAAGTCAGTGGAGATGCACCACGAGGCTCTGAGCGAAGCTCTGCCCAGCGACA
ACGTCGGCTTCAATGTGAAGAACGTGTCGGTGAAGGACATCCGGCGGGGCAACGTGTGTGGGGACAGCAA
GTCTGACCCGCCGCAGGAGGCTGCTCAGTTCACCTCCCAGGTCATCATCCTGAACCACCCGGGGCAGATT
AGCGCCGGCTACTCCCCGGTCATCGACTGCCACACAGCCCACATCGCCTGCAAGTTTGCGGAGCTGAAGG
AGAAGATTGACCGGCGCTCTGGCAAGAAGCTGGAGGACAACCCCAAGTCCCTGAAGTCTGGAGACGCGGC
CATCGTGGAGATGGTGCCGGGAAAGCCCATGTGTGTGGAGAGCTTCTCCCAGTACCCGCCTCTCGGCCGC
TTCGCCGTGCGCGACATGAGGCAGACGGTGGCCGTAGGCGTCATCAAGAACGTGGAGAAGAAGAGCGGCG
GCGCCGGCAAGGTCACCAAGTCGGCGCAGAAGGCGCAGAAGGCGGGCAAGTGATAGACCCAGCTTTCTTG
TACAAAGTTGGCATTATAAAAAATAATTGCTCATCAATTTGTTGCAACGAACAGGTCACTATCAGTCAAA
ATAAAATCATTATTTGCCATCCAGCTGATATCCCCTATAGTGAGTCGTATTACATGGTCATAGCTGTTTC
CTGGCAGCTCTGGCCCGTGTCTCAAAATCTCTGATGTTACATTGCACAAGATAAAAATATATCATCATGC
CTCCTCTAGACCAGCCAGGACAGAAATGCCTCGACTTCGCTGCTACCCAAGGTTGCCGGGTGACGCACAC
CGTGGAAACGGATGAAGGCACGAACCCAGTGGACATAAGCCTGTTCGGTTCGTAAGCTGTAATGCAAGTA
GCGTATGCGCTCACGCAACTGGTCCAGAACCTTGACCGAACGCAGCGGTGGTAACGGCGCAGTGGCGGTT
TTCATGGCTTGTTATGACTGTTTTTTTGGGGTACAGTCTATGCCTCGGGCATCCAAGCAGCAAGCGCGTT
ACGCCGTGGGTCGATGTTTGATGTTATGGAGCAGCAACGATGTTACGCAGCAGGGCAGTCGCCCTAAAAC
AAAGTTAAACATTATGAGGGAAGCGGTGATCGCCGAAGTATCGACTCAACTATCAGAGGTAGTTGGCGTC
ATCGAGCGCCATCTCGAACCGACGTTGCTGGCCGTACATTTGTACGGCTCCGCAGTGGATGGCGGCCTGA
AGCCACACAGTGATATTGATTTGCTGGTTACGGTGACCGTAAGGCTTGATGAAACAACGCGGCGAGCTTT
GATCAACGACCTTTTGGAAACTTCGGCTTCCCCTGGAGAGAGCGAGATTCTCCGCGCTGTAGAAGTCACC
ATTGTTGTGCACGACGACATCATTCCGTGGCGTTATCCAGCTAAGCGCGAACTGCAATTTGGAGAATGGC
AGCGCAATGACATTCTTGCAGGTATCTTCGAGCCAGCCACGATCGACATTGATCTGGCTATCTTGCTGAC
AAAAGCAAGAGAACATAGCGTTGCCTTGGTAGGTCCAGCGGCGGAGGAACTCTTTGATCCGGTTCCTGAA
CAGGATCTATTTGAGGCGCTAAATGAAACCTTAACGCTATGGAACTCGCCGCCCGACTGGGCTGGCGATG
AGCGAAATGTAGTGCTTACGTTGTCCCGCATTTGGTACAGCGCAGTAACCGGCAAAATCGCGCCGAAGGA
TGTCGCTGCCGACTGGGCAATGGAGCGCCTGCCGGCCCAGTATCAGCCCGTCATACTTGAAGCTAGACAG
GCTTATCTTGGACAAGAAGAAGATCGCTTGGCCTCGCGCGCAGATCAGTTGGAAGAATTTGTCCACTACG
TGAAAGGCGAGATCACCAAGGTAGTCGGCAAATAACCCTCGAGCCACCCATGACCAAAATCCCTTAACGT
GAGTTACGCGTCGTTCCACTGAGCGTCAGACCCCGTAGAAAAGATCAAAGGATCTTCTTGAGATCCTTTT
TTTCTGCGCGTAATCTGCTGCTTGCAAACAAAAAAACCACCGCTACCAGCGGTGGTTTGTTTGCCGGATC
AAGAGCTACCAACTCTTTTTCCGAAGGTAACTGGCTTCAGCAGAGCGCAGATACCAAATACTGTTCTTCT
AGTGTAGCCGTAGTTAGGCCACCACTTCAAGAACTCTGTAGCACCGCCTACATACCTCGCTCTGCTAATC
CTGTTACCAGTGGCTGCTGCCAGTGGCGATAAGTCGTGTCTTACCGGGTTGGACTCAAGACGATAGTTAC
CGGATAAGGCGCAGCGGTCGGGCTGAACGGGGGGTTCGTGCACACAGCCCAGCTTGGAGCGAACGACCTA
CACCGAACTGAGATACCTACAGCGTGAGCTATGAGAAAGCGCCACGCTTCCCGAAGGGAGAAAGGCGGAC
AGGTATCCGGTAAGCGGCAGGGTCGGAACAGGAGAGCGCACGAGGGAGCTTCCAGGGGGAAACGCCTGGT
ATCTTTATAGTCCTGTCGGGTTTCGCCACCTCTGACTTGAGCGTCGATTTTTGTGATGCTCGTCAGGGGG
GCGGAGCCTATGGAAAAACGCCAGCAACGCGGCCTTTTTACGGTTCCTGGCCTTTTGCTGGCCTTTTGCT
CACATGTTCTTTCCTGCGTTATCCCCTGATTCTGTGGATAACCGTATTACCGCCTTTGAGTGAGCTGATA
CCGCTCGCCGCAGCCGAACGACCGAGCGCAGCGAGTCAGTGAGCGAGGAAGCGGAAGAGCGCCCAATACG
CAAACCGCCTCTCCCCGCGCGTTGGCCGATTCATTAATGCAGCTGGCACGACAGGTTTCCCGACTGGAAA
GCGGGCAGTGAGCGCAACGCAATTAATACGCGTACCGCTAGCCAGGAAGAGTTTGTAGAAACGCAAAAAG
GCCATCCGTCAGGATGGCCTTCTGCTTAGTTTGATGCCTGGCAGTTTATGGCGGGCGTCCTGCCCGCCAC
CCTCCGGGCCGTTGCTTCACAACGTTCAAATCCGCTCCCGGCGGATTTGTCCTACTCAGGAGAGCGTTCA
CCGACAAACAACAGATAAAACGAAAGGCCCAGTCTTCCGACTGAGCCTTTCGTTTTATTTGAT
Features (pLannotate 1.2.2; 12 found; start..end, strand, type, name):
     42..78      -  CDS            lacZα (fragment): LacZα fragment of β-galactosidase; lacZ fragment
     94..193     +  protein_bind   attL1: mutant version of attL; recombination site for the Gateway® LR reaction LR Clonase™
    202..1590    +  CDS            EEF1A2: EF1A2_HUMAN - Also known as EEF1AL, STN. Experimental evidence at protein level: Swiss-Prot protein existence level 1. This protein promotes the GTP-dependent binding of aminoacyl- tRNA to the A-site of ribosomes during protein biosynthesis. From Homo sapiens (Human).
   1597..1696    -  protein_bind   attL2: mutant version of attL; recombination site for the Gateway® LR reaction LR Clonase™
   1714..1732    -  promoter       T7 promoter: promoter for bacteriophage T7 RNA polymerase
   1922..1945    +  promoter       Pc promoter (fragment): intI1 (promoter lies within the coding sequence); class 1 integron promoter
   2121..2177    +  CDS            GmR (fragment): gentamycin acetyltransferase; aacC1; confers resistance to gentamycin
   2184..2975    +  CDS            SmR: aminoglycoside adenylyltransferase (Murphy, 1985); aadA; confers resistance to spectinomycin and streptomycin
   3068..3656    +  rep_origin     ori: high-copy-number ColE1/pMB1/pBR322/pUC origin of replication
   3839..3931    +  CDS            lacI (fragment): lac repressor; lacI; The lac repressor binds to the lac operator to inhibit transcription in E. coli. This inhibition can be relieved by adding lactose or isopropyl-β-D-thiogalactopyranoside (IPTG).
   3986..4013    -  terminator     rrnB T2 terminator: transcription terminator T2 from the E. coli rrnB gene
   4145..4188    +  terminator     rrnB T1 terminator: Escherichia coli rrnB; transcription terminator T1 from the E. coli rrnB gene
