[The description below was written by a language model from this plasmid's Addgene catalogue record and pLannotate feature annotations shown in this document.]
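Description:
EEF1A2 - G305S in pENTR is a Gateway entry (donor) plasmid built on the pCR8-GW-TOPO backbone, carrying the human EEF1A2 coding sequence with a G305S substitution that the record describes as an autism spectrum disorder (ASD) mutation. The full sequenced plasmid is about 4.2 kb, consistent with a roughly 2.8 kb backbone plus a roughly 1.4 kb insert introduced by Gibson cloning. It is maintained in E. coli at high copy through a ColE1/pUC-type origin. Selection is with spectinomycin, conferred by the aadA aminoglycoside adenylyltransferase gene (SmR). The fragments of an integron Pc promoter and a gentamicin resistance gene annotated just upstream of SmR appear to be remnants of the resistance cassette. Short lacZα and lacI fragments are likewise vestigial. The rrnB T1 and T2 terminators lie upstream of the cloning region and help shield the insert from read-through transcription.

EEF1A2 encodes eukaryotic translation elongation factor 1-alpha-2, which delivers aminoacyl-tRNAs to the ribosomal A-site in a GTP-dependent manner. In this plasmid the open reading frame sits between attL1 and attL2 sites, so an LR Clonase reaction can move it directionally into any attR-containing destination vector. No eukaryotic promoter is annotated in this entry clone. The only nearby promoter is a T7 promoter outside attL2, oriented toward the insert on the antisense strand, so expression depends on the chosen destination vector. The depositors note that the insert includes a Kozak sequence designed to read through as a linker, which makes it compatible with N-terminal tagging destination vectors. The plasmid therefore serves as a source clone for building expression constructs to study the functional effects of this disease-associated EEF1A2 variant.
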