Addgene plasmid #216589: EEF1A2 - G305S in pENTR
Purpose: gateway cloning donor vector containing EEF1A2 ASD mutation
Depositing lab: Douglas Allan & Christopher Loewen. Depositing organization: University of British Columbia.
Backbone
  Vector backbone: pCR8-GW-TOPO
  Backbone manufacturer: GenScript
  Backbone size w/o insert (bp): 2800
  Vector type: Gateway Entry Plasmid
Growth in bacteria
  Bacterial resistance: Spectinomycin, 50 μg/mL
  Growth temperature: 37°C
  Growth strain: DH5alpha
  Copy number: High Copy
Gene/Insert
  Gene/Insert name: EEF1A2
  Species: H. sapiens (human)
  Insert size (bp): 1400
  Mutation: G305S
  Entrez Gene: EEF1A2 (a.k.a. DEE33, EEF1AL, EF-1-alpha-2, EF1A, EIEE33, HS1, MRD38, STN, STNL)
  Cloning method: Gibson Cloning
  Sequencing primers: 5′ M13 fwd; 3′ M13 rev
Terms and licenses: Academic/Nonprofit Terms; Industry Terms: Not Available to Industry
Depositor comments: insert contains a Kozak sequence that encodes a linker for cloning into N-terminal tagging pDEST vectors
How to cite: EEF1A2 - G305S in pENTR was a gift from Douglas Allan & Christopher Loewen (Addgene plasmid # 216589 ; http://n2t.net/addgene:216589 ; RRID:Addgene_216589)
